Addgene plasmid #202062: pJT313 AAV-Rapamycin Inducible-ZF-Citrine
Purpose: Inducible AAV activator
Depositing lab: Michael Bassik & Lacra Bintu. Depositing organization: Stanford University. Publication: Development of compact transcriptional effectors using high-throughput measurements in diverse contexts. Tycko J, Van MV, Aradhana, DelRosso N, Ye H, Yao D, Valbuena R, Vaughan-Jackson A, Xu X, Ludwig C, Spees K, Liu K, Gu M, Khare V, Mukund AX, Suzuki PH, Arana S, Zhang C, Du PP, Ornstein TS, Hess GT, Kamber RA, Qi LS, Khalil AS, Bintu L, Bassik MC. Nat Biotechnol. 2024 Nov 1. doi: 10.1038/s41587-024-02442-6. PubMed 39487265.
Backbone
  Vector backbone: pJT360
  Vector type: Mammalian Expression, AAV ; AAV with reporter
Growth in bacteria
  Bacterial resistance: Ampicillin, 100 μg/mL
  Growth temperature: 37°C
  Growth strain: NEB Stable
  Copy number: High Copy
Gene/Insert
  Gene/Insert name: AAV-Rapamycin Inducible-ZF-Citrine
  Species: H. sapiens (human)
  Mutation: ITR deletion
  Cloning method: Restriction Enzyme; 5′ cloning site Unknown (unknown if destroyed)
Terms and licenses: Academic/Nonprofit Terms; Industry Terms: Not Available to Industry
Depositor comments: ITR deletion may be problematic for AAV . Please visit https://www.biorxiv.org/content/10.1101/2023.05.12.540558v1 for bioRxiv preprint.
How to cite: pJT313 AAV-Rapamycin Inducible-ZF-Citrine was a gift from Michael Bassik & Lacra Bintu (Addgene plasmid # 202062 ; http://n2t.net/addgene:202062 ; RRID:Addgene_202062)
