[The description below was written by a language model from this plasmid's Addgene catalogue record and pLannotate feature annotations shown in this document.]
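Description:
pJT313 AAV-Rapamycin Inducible-ZF-Citrine is a roughly 5.5 kb AAV transfer plasmid for mammalian expression, built on the pJT360 backbone and described as an inducible AAV activator with a built-in reporter. It is propagated in bacteria through a high-copy ColE1/pUC-type origin with ampicillin selection (AmpR and its promoter), and it also carries an f1 phage origin plus small remnants of pBR322 bom and rop sequences. The payload sits between AAV2 inverted terminal repeats. The downstream ITR is annotated as complete, but the upstream one is detected only as two short fragments. This agrees with the recorded "ITR deletion" and with the depositor's warning that it may be problematic for AAV production.

The cassette encodes a two-part, chemically dimerised transcription factor. The first part is a c-Myc nuclear localisation signal fused to the FRB rapamycin-binding domain, followed by short human segments annotated as ZNF473 and FOXO4, which presumably form a compact activation module. The second part is the ZFHD1 composite zinc finger/homeodomain DNA-binding domain joined to an FKBP12-derived domain, which the annotation tool labels as the F36V variant DmrB. Rapamycin bridges FKBP and FRB, so adding the drug should recruit the activator module to ZFHD1 bound on DNA. Downstream, a minimal IL-2 promoter drives the yellow fluorescent protein Citrine, followed by a synthetic poly(A) signal, giving a fluorescent readout of induced activation.

The feature table does not annotate several elements: the promoter driving the effector proteins, whatever separates the two halves, and the ZFHD1 binding sites expected upstream of the minimal promoter. The construct fits the associated work on compact transcriptional effectors, combining inducible activator and reporter within AAV packaging limits.
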