Features (pLannotate 1.2.2; 19 found; start..end, strand, type, name):
     19..879     +  CDS            AmpR: β-lactamase; bla; confers resistance to ampicillin, carbenicillin, and related antibiotics
   1050..1638    +  rep_origin     ori: high-copy-number ColE1/pMB1/pBR322/pUC origin of replication
   1711..1738    +  repeat_region  AAV2 ITR (fragment): inverted terminal repeat of adeno-associated virus serotype 2 inverted
   1767..1794    +  repeat_region  AAV2 ITR (fragment): inverted terminal repeat of adeno-associated virus serotype 2 inverted
   1978..2004    +  CDS            c-myc NLS: nuclear localization signal of human c-Myc proto-oncogene (Dang and Lee, 1988)
   2005..2265    +  CDS            FRB (fragment): FKBP-rapamycin binding domain of human FRAP
   2290..2421    +  CDS            ZNF473 (fragment): ZN473_HUMAN - Also known as KIAA1141, ZFP100. Experimental evidence at protein level: Swiss-Prot protein existence level 1. Involved in histone 3'-end pre-mRNA processing by associating with U7 snRNP and interacting with SLBP/pre-mRNA complex. Increases histone 3'-end pre-mRNA processing but has no effect on U7 snRNP levels, when overexpressed. Required for cell cycle progression from G1 to S phases. From Homo sapiens (Human).
   2410..2559    +  CDS            FOXO4 (fragment): FOXO4_HUMAN - Also known as AFX, AFX1, MLLT7. Experimental evidence at protein level: Swiss-Prot protein existence level 1. Transcription factor involved in the regulation of the insulin signaling pathway. Binds to insulin-response elements (IREs) and can activate transcription of IGFBP1. Down-regulates expression of HIF1A and suppresses hypoxia-induced transcriptional activation of HIF1A-modulated genes. Also involved in negative regulation of the cell cycle. Involved in increased proteasome activity in embryonic stem cells (ESCs) by activating expression of PSMD11 in ESCs, leading to enhance
   2659..3021    +  CDS            ZFHD1 (DNA binding domain): composite human DNA-binding domain composed of domains from the transcription factors Zif268 and Oct-1 (Pomerantz et al., 1995)
   3031..3348    +  CDS            DmrB: F36V mutant of FK506-binding protein FKBP12 binds synthetic ligands that do not bind wild-type FKBP
   3553..3666    +  promoter       IL-2 promoter: minimal promoter from the human interleukin-2 gene
   3676..4392    +  CDS            Citrine: Citrine is a basic (constitutively fluorescent) yellow fluorescent protein published in 2001, derived from Aequorea victoria. It has moderate acid sensitivity.
   4428..4447    +  polyA_signal   poly(A) signal (fragment): synthetic polyadenylation signal
   4465..4605    +  repeat_region  AAV2 ITR: inverted terminal repeat of adeno-associated virus serotype 2 inverted
   4610..4661    -  misc_feature   bom (fragment): basis of mobility region from pBR322
   4680..5135    +  rep_origin     f1 ori (sequence partly withheld): f1 bacteriophage origin of replication; arrow indicates direction of (+) strand synthesis
   5136..5185    -  misc_feature   bom (fragment): basis of mobility region from pBR322
   5281..5313    -  CDS            rop (fragment): Rop protein, which maintains plasmids at low copy number; rop
   5405..18      +  promoter       AmpR promoter (across the origin): bla
>Addgene plasmid #202062 | pJT313 AAV-Rapamycin Inducible-ZF-Citrine | addgene full sequence | sequence record 418108 | Addgene NGS Result
TATTGAAAAAGGAAGAGTATGAGTATTCAACATTTCCGTGTCGCCCTTATTCCCTTTTTTGCGGCATTTT
GCCTTCCTGTTTTTGCTCACCCAGAAACGCTGGTGAAAGTAAAAGATGCTGAAGATCAGTTGGGTGCACG
AGTGGGTTACATCGAACTGGATCTCAACAGCGGTAAGATCCTTGAGAGTTTTCGCCCCGAAGAACGTTTT
CCAATGATGAGCACTTTTAAAGTTCTGCTATGTGGCGCGGTATTATCCCGTATTGACGCCGGGCAAGAGC
AACTCGGTCGCCGCATACACTATTCTCAGAATGACTTGGTTGAGTACTCACCAGTCACAGAAAAGCATCT
TACGGATGGCATGACAGTAAGAGAATTATGCAGTGCTGCCATAACCATGAGTGATAACACTGCGGCCAAC
TTACTTCTGACAACGATCGGAGGACCGAAGGAGCTAACCGCTTTTTTGCACAACATGGGGGATCATGTAA
CTCGCCTTGATCGTTGGGAACCGGAGCTGAATGAAGCCATACCAAACGACGAGCGTGACACCACGATGCC
TGTAGCAATGGCAACAACGTTGCGCAAACTATTAACTGGCGAACTACTTACTCTAGCTTCCCGGCAACAA
TTAATAGACTGGATGGAGGCGGATAAAGTTGCAGGACCACTTCTGCGCTCGGCCCTTCCGGCTGGCTGGT
TTATTGCTGATAAATCTGGAGCCGGTGAGCGTGGGTCTCGCGGTATCATTGCAGCACTGGGGCCAGATGG
TAAGCCCTCCCGTATCGTAGTTATCTACACGACGGGGAGTCAGGCAACTATGGATGAACGAAATAGACAG
ATCGCTGAGATAGGTGCCTCACTGATTAAGCATTGGTAACTGTCAGACCAAGTTTACTCATATATACTTT
AGATTGATTTAAAACTTCATTTTTAATTTAAAAGGATCTAGGTGAAGATCCTTTTTGATAATCTCATGAC
CAAAATCCCTTAACGTGAGTTTTCGTTCCACTGAGCGTCAGACCCCGTAGAAAAGATCAAAGGATCTTCT
TGAGATCCTTTTTTTCTGCGCGTAATCTGCTGCTTGCAAACAAAAAAACCACCGCTACCAGCGGTGGTTT
GTTTGCCGGATCAAGAGCTACCAACTCTTTTTCCGAAGGTAACTGGCTTCAGCAGAGCGCAGATACCAAA
TACTGTTCTTCTAGTGTAGCCGTAGTTAGGCCACCACTTCAAGAACTCTGTAGCACCGCCTACATACCTC
GCTCTGCTAATCCTGTTACCAGTGGCTGCTGCCAGTGGCGATAAGTCGTGTCTTACCGGGTTGGACTCAA
GACGATAGTTACCGGATAAGGCGCAGCGGTCGGGCTGAACGGGGGGTTCGTGCACACAGCCCAGCTTGGA
GCGAACGACCTACACCGAACTGAGATACCTACAGCGTGAGCTATGAGAAAGCGCCACGCTTCCCGAAGGG
AGAAAGGCGGACAGGTATCCGGTAAGCGGCAGGGTCGGAACAGGAGAGCGCACGAGGGAGCTTCCAGGGG
GAAACGCCTGGTATCTTTATAGTCCTGTCGGGTTTCGCCACCTCTGACTTGAGCGTCGATTTTTGTGATG
CTCGTCAGGGGGGCGGAGCCTATGGAAAAACGCCAGCAACGCGGCCTTTTTACGGTTCCTGGCCTTTTGC
TGGCCTTTTGCTCACATGTCCTGCAGGCAGCTGCGCGCTCGCTCGCTCACTGAGGCCGCCCGGGCGTCGG
GCGACCTTTGGTCGCCCGGCCTCAGTGAGCGAGCGAGCGCGCAGAGAGGGAGTGGCCAACTCCATCACTA
GGGGTTCCTGCGGCCGCACGCGTTAATGATGGGCGCTACAGTAATGATGGGCGGAATTCCTCGAGGTACT
TATATAAGGGGGTGGGGGCGCGTTCGTCCTCAGTCGCGATCGAACACTCGAGCCGAGCAGACGTGCCTAA
CCGGTGCCGCCACCATGCCTGCTGCCAAGAGGGTCAAGTTGGACTGGCATGAAGGCCTGGAAGAGGCATC
TCGTTTGTACTTTGGGGAAAGGAACGTGAAAGGCATGTTTGAGGTGCTGGAGCCCTTGCATGCTATGATG
GAACGGGGCCCCCAGACTCTGAAGGAAACATCTTTTAATCAGGCCTATGGTCGTGATTTAATGGAGGCCC
AAGAGTGGTGCAGGAAGTACATGAAATCAGGGAATGTCAAGGACCTCACCCAAGCCTGGGACCTCTATTA
TCATGTGTTCCGACGAATCTCAAAGCAGTCTGGATCCGGATCAGGCTCCTTCGTGACCCTGAAGGACGTG
GGCATGGACTTCACCCTGGGCGACTGGGAGCAGCTGGGCCTGGAGCAGGGCGACACCTTCTGGGACACCG
CCCTGGACAACTGCCAGGACCTGTTCCTGCTGGACCCCCCCGGAGGAGGAGGTAGCGGACACGAGAAGTT
CCCCAGCGACCTGGACCTGGACATGTTCAACGGCAGCCTGGAGTGCGACATGGAGAGCATCATCAGAAGC
GAGCTGATGGACGCCGACGGCCTGGACTTCAACTTCGACAGCGGATCTGGAGAGGGAAGGGGAAGCCTCC
TAACTTGCGGAGATGTCGAGGAGAATCCTGGCCCACCTGCCGCTAAGCGTGTCAAGTTGGACTCTAGAGA
ACGCCCGTATGCTTGCCCTGTCGAGTCCTGCGATCGCCGCTTTTCTCGCTCGGATGAGCTTACCCGCCAT
ATCCGCATCCACACAGGCCAGAAGCCCTTCCAGTGTCGAATCTGCATGCGTAACTTCAGTCGTAGTGACC
ACCTTACCACCCACATCCGCACCCACACAGGCGGCGGCCGCAGGAGGAAGAAACGCACCAGCATAGAGAC
TAACATCCGTGTGGCCTTAGAGAAGAGTTTCTTGGAGAATCAAAAGCCTACCTCGGAAGAGATCACTATG
ATTGCTGATCAGCTCAATATGGAAAAAGAGGTGATTCGTGTTTGGTTCTGTAACCGCCGCCAGAAAGAAA
AAAGAATCAACAAGGGCGGCGTGCAGGTGGAGACTATCTCCCCAGGCGACGGGCGCACCTTCCCCAAGCG
CGGCCAGACCTGCGTGGTGCACTACACCGGGATGCTTGAAGATGGAAAGAAATTTGATTCCTCCCGGGAC
AGAAACAAGCCCTTTAAGTTTATGCTAGGCAAGCAGGAGGTGATCCGAGGCTGGGAAGAAGGGGTTGCCC
AGATGAGTGTGGGTCAGAGAGCCAAACTGACTATATCTCCAGATTATGCCTATGGTGCCACTGGGCACCC
AGGCATCATCCCACCACATGCCACTCTCGTCTTTGATGTGGAGCTTCTAAAACTGGAATAACATATGAAA
TAAAATACGAAATGCGTACGTAATGATGGGCGCTAAATTAATGATGGGCGGAGTTGTAATGATGGGCGCT
CGTTTAATGATGGGCGTCTAGCTAATGATGGGCGGGCGATTAATGATGGGCGAAGGACTAATGATGGGCG
CAGCGGTAATGATGGGCGATCAGCTAATGATGGGCGACGCGAATTAATTCAACATTTTGACACCCCCATA
ATATTTTTCCAGAATTAACAGTATAAATTGCATCTCTTGTTCAAGAGTTCCCTATCACTCTCTTTAATCA
CTACTCACAGTAACCTCAACTCCTGCGCCGCCACCATGGTGAGCAAGGGCGAGGAGCTGTTCACCGGGGT
GGTGCCCATCCTGGTCGAGCTGGACGGCGACGTAAACGGCCACAAGTTCAGCGTGTCCGGCGAGGGCGAG
GGCGATGCCACCTACGGCAAGCTGACCCTGAAGTTCATCTGCACCACCGGCAAGCTGCCCGTGCCCTGGC
CCACCCTCGTGACCACCTTCGGCTACGGCCTGATGTGCTTCGCCCGCTACCCCGACCACATGAAGCAGCA
CGACTTCTTCAAGTCCGCCATGCCCGAAGGCTACGTCCAGGAGCGCACCATCTTCTTCAAGGACGACGGC
AACTACAAGACCCGCGCCGAGGTGAAGTTCGAGGGCGACACCCTGGTGAACCGCATCGAGCTGAAGGGCA
TCGACTTCAAGGAGGACGGCAACATCCTGGGGCACAAGCTGGAGTACAACTACAACAGCCACAACGTCTA
TATCATGGCCGACAAGCAGAAGAACGGCATCAAGGTGAACTTCAAGATCCGCCACAACATCGAGGACGGC
AGCGTGCAGCTCGCCGACCACTACCAGCAGAACACCCCCATCGGCGACGGCCCCGTGCTGCTGCCCGACA
ACCACTACCTGAGCTACCAGTCCGCCCTGAGCAAAGACCCCAACGAGAAGCGCGATCACATGGTCCTGCT
GGAGTTCGTGACCGCCGCCGGGATCACTCTCGGCATGGACGAGCTGTACAAGTAAGCCTAATAAAGAGCT
CAGATGCATGCATCAGAGTGTGTTGGTTTTTTGTGTGTCGGACCGAGCGGCCGCAGGAACCCCTAGTGAT
GGAGTTGGCCACTCCCTCTCTGCGCGCTCGCTCGCTCACTGAGGCCGGGCGACCAAAGGTCGCCCGACGC
CCGGGCTTTGCCCGGGCGGCCTCAGTGAGCGAGCGAGCGCGCAGCTGCCTGCAGGGGCGCCTGATGCGGT
ATTTTCTCCTTACGCATCTGTGCGGTATTTCACACCGCATA
[95 nt withheld, positions 4662-4756]
T
[46 nt withheld, positions 4758-4803]
C
[141 nt withheld, positions 4805-4945]
CCTTTGACGTTGGAGTCCACGTTCTTT
[37 nt withheld, positions 4973-5009]
ACTCTATCTCGGGCTATTCTTTTGATTTATAAGGGATTTTGCCGATTTCGGTCTATTGGTTAAAAAATGA
GCTGATTTAACAAAAATTTAACGCGAATTTTAACAAAATATTAACGTTTACAATTTTATGGTGCACTCTC
AGTACAATCTGCTCTGATGCCGCATAGTTAAGCCAGCCCCGACACCCGCCAACACCCGCTGACGCGCCCT
GACGGGCTTGTCTGCTCCCGGCATCCGCTTACAGACAAGCTGTGACCGGGAGCTGCATGTGTCAGAGGTT
TTCACCGTCATCACCGAAACGCGCAAAGGGCCTCGTGATACGCCTATTTTTATAGGTTAATGTCATGATA
ATAATGGTTTCTTAGACGTCAGGTGGCACTTTTCGGGGAAATGTGCGCGGAACCCCTATTTGTTTATTTT
TCTAAATACATTCAAATATGTATCCGCTCATGAGACAATAACCCTGATAAATGCTTCAATAA
